>Addgene plasmid #57960 | mOrange2-H1-10 | depositor partial sequence | sequence record 89108 | insert sequence
CGTCAGATCCGCTAGCCGCCACCATGACCGAGAACTCCACCTCCGCCCCGGCGGCGAAGCCCAAACGGGC
CAAGGCTTCCAAGAAGTCCACGGACCACCCCAAGTATTCAGACATGATCGTGGCTGCTATCCAGGCAGAG
AAGAACCGTGCCGGCTCCTCGCGCCAGTCCATCCAAAAGTATATCAAGAGCCACTACAAGGTGGGTGAGA
ACGCCGACTCCCAGATCAAGTTGTCCATCAAGCGCCTAGTGACCACCGGTGTTCTCAAGCAAACCAAAGG
GGTGGGCGCCTCGGGGTCCTTCAGGCTGGCCAAGGGCGATGAGCCCAAAAGGTCGGTGGCTTTCAAGAAG
ACCAAGAAGGAAGTCAAGAAAGTGGCCACTCCAAAGAAGGCAGCCAAGCCCAAGAAGGCTGCCTCCAAAG
CCCCAAGCAAGAAACCCAAAGCCACCCCTGTCAAGAAGGCCAAGAAGAAGCCGGCTGCCACGCCCAAGAA
AGCCAAAAAGCCCAAGGTTGTCAAAGTCAAACCAGTCAAGGCCTCCAAACCCAAGAAGGCCAAAACCGTG
AAGCCCAAAGCCAAGTCGAGTGCCAAGAGGGGGAGCAAGAAGAAGTCGGGAAGCACGGATCCACCGGTCG
CCACCATGGTGAGCAAGGGCGAGGAGAATAACATGGCCATCATCAAGGAGTTCATGCGCTTCAAGGTGCG
CATGGAGGGCTCCGTGAACGGCCACGAGTTCGAGATCGAGGGCGAGGGCGAGGGCCGCCCCTACGAGGGC
TTTCAGACCGCTAAGCTGAAGGTGACCAAGGGTGGCCCCCTGCCCTTCGCCTGGGACATCCTGTCCCCTC
ATTTCACCTACGGCTCCAAGGCCTACGTGAAGCACCCCGCCGACATCCCCGACTACTTCAAGCTGTCCTT
CCCCGAGGGCTTCAAGTGGGAGCGCGTGATGAACTACGAGGACGGCGGCGTGGTGACCGTGACCCAGGAC
TCCTCCCTGCAGGACGGCGAGTTCATCTACAAGGTGAAGCTGCGCGGCACCAACTTCCCCTCCGACGGCC
CCGTGATGCAGAAGAAGACCATGGGCTGGGAGGCCTCCTCCGAGCGGATGTACCCCGAGGACGGTGCCCT
GAAGGGCAAGATCAAGATGAGGCTGAAGCTGAAGGACGGCGGCCACTACACCTCCGAGGTCAAGACCACC
TACAAGGCCAAGAAGCCCGTGCAGCTGCCCGGCGCCTACATCGTCGACATCAAGTTGGACATCACCTCCC
ACAACGAGGACTACACCATCGTGGAACAGTACGAACGCGCCGAGGGCCGCCACTCCACCGGCGGCATGGA
CGAGCTGTACAAGTAAGCGGCCGCGACTCTAGATCATAATCAGCCATACCACATT
