>Addgene plasmid #57960 | mOrange2-H1-10 | addgene partial sequence | sequence record 131781 | Mombaerts-mRFPup 5'-GTGGCCGTTCACGGAGCCCTCCATG-3'
ACTCCTTGATGATGGCCATGTTATTCTCCTCGCCCTTGCTCACCATGGTGGCGACCGGTGGATCCGTGCT
TCCCGACTTCTTCTTGCTCCCCCTCTTGGCACTCGACTTGGCTTTGGGCTTCACGGTTTTGGCCTTCTTG
GGTTTGGAGGCCTTGACTGGTTTGACTTTGACAACCTTGGGCTTTTTGGCTTTCTTGGGCGTGGCAGCCG
GCTTCTTCTTGGCCTTCTTGACAGGGGTGGCTTTGGGTTTCTTGCTTGGGGCTTTGGAGGCAGCCTTCTT
GGGCTTGGCTGCCTTCTTTGGAGTGGCCACTTTCTTGACTTCCTTCTTGGTCTTCTTGAAAGCCACCGAC
CTTTTGGGCTCATCGCCCTTGGCCAGCCTGAAGGACCCCGAGGCGCCCACCCCTTTGGTTTGCTTGAGAA
CACCGGTGGTCACTAGGCGCTTGATGGACAACTTGATCTGGGAGTCGGCGTTCTCACCCACCTTGTAGTG
GCTCTTGATATACTTTTGGATGGACTGGCGCGAGGAGCCGGCACGGTTCTTCTCTGCCTGGATAGCAGCC
ACGATCATGTCTGAATACTTGGGGTGGTCCGTGGACTTCTTGGAAGCCTTGGCCCGTTTGGGCTTCGCCG
CCGGGGCGGAGGTGGAGTTCTCGGTCATGGTGGCGGCTAGCGGATCTGACGGTTCACTAAACCAGCTCTG
CTTATATAGACCTCCCACCGTACACGCCTACCGCCCATTTGCGTCAATGGGGCGGAGTTGTTACGACATT
TTGGAA
