[The description below was written by a language model from this plasmid's Addgene catalogue record.]
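Description:
mOrange2-H1-10 is a mammalian expression plasmid that produces mouse histone H1 (the H1f0 gene product, also called H1(0)) fused to the orange fluorescent protein mOrange2. It is built on an mOrange2 fluorescent-protein backbone of about 4.75 kb before the insert is added. It is maintained in E. coli as a high-copy plasmid under kanamycin selection. For mammalian cells the record lists a neomycin resistance marker, so cells that have taken up the plasmid can be selected with G418, for example to establish stable lines. No feature table was supplied, so the replication origins and the exact layout of the resistance cassette are not documented here.

Expression of the fusion is driven by the CMV promoter, a strong constitutive promoter in most mammalian cell types. The listed 3′ sequencing primer anneals in an SV40 polyadenylation region, which suggests that this signal terminates the transcript. The record does not state whether mOrange2 sits at the N- or C-terminus of H1. The "10" in the name may refer to a linker length, but this is not explained in the record, and the cloning method is listed as unknown.

Because linker histone H1 binds chromatin, the fusion is intended as a localization marker for the nucleus and histones. It lets chromatin be visualised in the orange channel, with excitation at 549 nm and emission at 565 nm. Typical uses include marking nuclei in live or fixed transfected cells and multicolour imaging alongside spectrally distinct fluorescent proteins.
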