Addgene plasmid #57960: mOrange2-H1-10
Purpose: Localization: Nucleus/Histones, Excitation: 549, Emission: 565
Depositing lab: Michael Davidson. Depositing organization: Florida State University, Tallahassee.
Backbone
  Vector backbone: mOrange2
  Backbone size w/o insert (bp): 4750
  Vector type: Mammalian Expression
  Selectable markers: Neomycin (select with G418)
Growth in bacteria
  Bacterial resistance: Kanamycin, 50 μg/mL
  Growth temperature: 37°C
  Growth strain: DH5alpha
  Copy number: High Copy
Gene/Insert
  Gene/Insert name: H1 (alt names: Mouse Histone H1; NM_008197.3)
  Species: M. musculus (mouse)
  Entrez Gene: H1f0 (a.k.a. D130017D06Rik, H1(0), H1-0, H1fv)
  Promoter: CMV
  Tag / fusion protein: mOrange2
  Cloning method: Unknown
  Sequencing primers: 5′ CMV-F; 3′ SV40pA-R
Terms and licenses: Academic/Nonprofit Terms; Industry Terms: Not Available to Industry
Depositor comments: M. musculus (mouse) Histone H1. Excitation = 549; Emission = 565
How to cite: mOrange2-H1-10 was a gift from Michael Davidson (Addgene plasmid # 57960 ; http://n2t.net/addgene:57960 ; RRID:Addgene_57960)
